Addgene plasmid #79680: MK14_HUMAN_D0
Purpose: This plasmid encodes the kinase domain of MK14. Intended for co-expression with Lambda Phosphatase that accompanies this set to enhance bacterial kinase expression.
Depositing lab: John Chodera & Nicholas Levinson & Markus Seeliger. Depositing organization: Memorial Sloan-Kettering Cancer Center. Publication: An open library of human kinase domain constructs for automated bacterial expression. Albanese SK, Parton DL, Isik M, Rodriguez-Laureano L, Hanson SM, Behr JM, Gradia S, Jeans C, Levinson NM, Seeliger MA, Chodera JD. Biochemistry. 2018 Jul 13. doi: 10.1021/acs.biochem.7b01081. PubMed 30004690.
Backbone
  Vector backbone: pET His10 TEV LIC cloning vector (2B-T-10)
  Backbone manufacturer: Scott Gradia (Addgene plasmid # 78173)
  Vector type: Bacterial Expression
Growth in bacteria
  Bacterial resistance: Ampicillin, 100 μg/mL
  Growth temperature: 37°C
  Growth strain: DH5alpha
  Copy number: Low Copy
Gene/Insert
  Gene/Insert name: MK14
  Species: H. sapiens (human)
  Promoter: T7
  Tag / fusion protein: His10-TEV (N terminal on backbone)
  Cloning method: Ligation Independent Cloning
  Sequencing primers: 5′ T7; 3′ T7 reverse
Terms and licenses: Academic/Nonprofit Terms; Industry Terms: Not Available to Industry
Depositor comments: This plasmid was generated as part of an open library of human kinase domain constructs for automated bacterial expression. The work can be found here doi: http://dx.doi.org/10.1101/038711 The lambda phosphatase expression vector can be found at https://www.addgene.org/79748/ The YopH Phosphatase expression vector can be found at https://www.addgene.org/79749/
How to cite: MK14_HUMAN_D0 was a gift from John Chodera & Nicholas Levinson & Markus Seeliger (Addgene plasmid # 79680 ; http://n2t.net/addgene:79680 ; RRID:Addgene_79680)
