[The description below was written by a language model from this plasmid's Addgene catalogue record.]
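Description:
MK14_HUMAN_D0 is a bacterial expression plasmid built on the pET His10 TEV LIC cloning vector (2B-T-10), a pET-family backbone designed for ligation-independent cloning. It is maintained in E. coli as a low-copy plasmid under ampicillin selection. The record names DH5alpha as the propagation strain, which is a cloning host rather than an expression host. No feature table accompanies the entry, so the origin of replication and other backbone elements are not individually documented here.

The insert is the kinase domain of human MK14, the UniProt-style name for mitogen-activated protein kinase 14 (p38 alpha MAP kinase). The exact residue boundaries of the domain are not given in the record. Expression is driven by the T7 promoter, so protein production requires a host that supplies T7 RNA polymerase. The backbone contributes an N-terminal His10 tag followed by a TEV protease recognition site, which allows the fusion protein to be captured by immobilised metal affinity chromatography and the tag to be cleaved off afterwards.

The construct belongs to an open library of human kinase domain constructs assembled for automated bacterial expression. It is intended for co-expression with a separate Lambda phosphatase plasmid from the same set, and a YopH phosphatase vector is also available in the collection. Co-expressing a phosphatase keeps the kinase dephosphorylated in the cell, which according to the record enhances bacterial kinase expression. Typical uses would be producing recombinant kinase domain for biochemical, biophysical or inhibitor-binding studies.
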