>Addgene plasmid #79680 | MK14_HUMAN_D0 | depositor partial sequence | sequence record 149002 | Sequence of gene (MK14_HUMAN) inserted into backbone.
[1080 nt withheld, positions 1-1080]
