>Addgene plasmid #79680 | MK14_HUMAN_D0 | addgene partial sequence | sequence record 159270 | T7 5'-TAATACGACTCACTATAGGG-3'
TCCGGAGAGCTCTTTAATTAAGCGGCCGCCCTGCAGGACTCGAGTTCTAGAAATAATTTTGTTTAACTTT
AAGAAGGAGATATACATATGAAATCTTCTCACCATCACCATCACCATCACCATCACCATGAAAACCTGTA
CTTCCAATCCAATGCA
[720 nt withheld, positions 157-876]
