>Addgene plasmid #79680 | MK14_HUMAN_D0 | addgene partial sequence | sequence record 159271 | T7term 5'-GCTAGTTATTGCTCAGCGG-3'
TTTCGGGCTTTGTTAGCAGCCGGATCAGCGCGCACGCGTGGTACCGGCCGGCCACCAGGTGGCGCGCCGC
GATCGCGGATCCGTTATCCACTTCCAATGTTATTA
[933 nt withheld, positions 106-1038]
